Addgene plasmid #236842: pN [Nluc/MCS/CMV/Neo] Vector
Purpose: (Empty Backbone) Transfection backbone with NanoLuc(R) and CMV promoter
Depositing lab: Promega Corporation.
Backbone
  Vector backbone: pNL1.1.CMV[Nluc/CMV] Vector
  Vector type: Luciferase
  Selectable markers: Neomycin (select with G418)
  Tag / fusion protein: NanoLuc (R) (N terminal on backbone)
Growth in bacteria
  Bacterial resistance: Kanamycin, 50 μg/mL
  Growth temperature: 37°C
  Growth strain: DH5alpha
  Copy number: High Copy
Gene/Insert
  Gene/Insert name: None
  Mutation: None
  Tag / fusion protein: NanoLuc (R) (N terminal on backbone)
Terms and licenses: Academic/Nonprofit Terms; Industry Terms
How to cite: pN [Nluc/MCS/CMV/Neo] Vector was a gift from Promega Corporation (Addgene plasmid # 236842)
