[The description below was written by a language model from this plasmid's Addgene catalogue record and pLannotate feature annotations shown in this document.]
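Description:
pN [Nluc/MCS/CMV/Neo] Vector is an empty mammalian expression backbone from the NanoLuc luciferase vector family, catalogued as derived from pNL1.1.CMV[Nluc/CMV] and intended for transfection. It carries no insert. The name and catalogue fields indicate that a gene of interest is cloned into a multiple cloning site downstream of NanoLuc, so that the protein is expressed with the luciferase fused to its N-terminus.

In the depositor's 4,739 nt sequence, the human CMV immediate-early enhancer and promoter drive transcription through a chimeric β-globin/immunoglobulin intron, which generally improves expression, into the human codon-optimized Nluc coding sequence. A T7 promoter just upstream of Nluc would also allow in vitro transcription. An SV40 polyadenylation signal lies downstream of the cloning region, although it is annotated on the opposite strand. A second cassette places the neo (nptII) gene under tandem SV40 early and bacterial EM7 promoters, followed by a synthetic poly(A) signal. This single marker gives G418 selection in mammalian cells and kanamycin selection in E. coli, matching the catalogue. A high-copy ColE1/pUC origin supports propagation, and a cer site helps keep the plasmid monomeric.

The repository's own NGS record (4,914 nt) does not agree with this description. Its annotations show a minimal promoter driving Nluc fused to an ODC1-derived fragment (typically a PEST degradation sequence), ampicillin resistance, and an SV40-driven hygromycin marker, with no CMV promoter or neo gene. That architecture resembles a different destabilized-reporter vector, and the record does not explain the discrepancy.

Typical uses for such a backbone are bioluminescent fusion proteins for monitoring expression, stability or protein interactions, though the record states only its role as a transfection backbone.
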