Features (pLannotate 1.2.2; 18 found; start..end, strand, type, name):
    140..517     +  enhancer       CMV enhancer: human cytomegalovirus immediate early enhancer
    519..718     +  promoter       CMV promoter: human cytomegalovirus (CMV) immediate early promoter
    857..989     +  intron         chimeric intron: chimera between introns from human β-globin and immunoglobulin heavy chain genes
   1033..1051    +  promoter       T7 promoter: promoter for bacteriophage T7 RNA polymerase
   1065..1577    +  CDS            Nluc: NanoLuc® luciferase human codon-optimized
   1668..1693    +  CDS            SET1 (fragment): solubility-enhancement tag derived from T7 phage gene 10B
   1701..1717    +  terminator     T7 terminator (fragment): transcription terminator for bacteriophage T7 RNA polymerase
   1737..1858    -  polyA_signal   SV40 poly(A) signal: SV40 polyadenylation signal
   1881..1949    -  CDS            large T antigen (fragment): large T antigen from SV40 (simian virus 40)
   1954..1986    +  rep_origin     M13 ori (fragment): M13 bacteriophage origin of replication; arrow indicates direction of (+) strand synthesis
   1987..2038    -  misc_feature   bom (fragment): basis of mobility region from pBR322
   2103..2460    +  promoter       SV40 promoter: SV40 enhancer and early promoter
   2475..2522    +  promoter       EM7 promoter: synthetic bacterial promoter&nbsp
   2554..3345    +  CDS            neo: KKA2_KLEPN - Also known as kan, nptII. Experimental evidence at protein level: Swiss-Prot protein existence level 1. Resistance to kanamycin, neomycin, paromomycin, ribostamycin, butirosin and gentamicin B. From Klebsiella pneumoniae.
   3412..3460    +  polyA_signal   poly(A) signal: synthetic polyadenylation signal
   3481..3570    -  CDS            tnpA (fragment): TN5P_ECOLX - Also known as tnp. Experimental evidence at protein level: Swiss-Prot protein existence level 1. Mediates transposition of transposon Tn5 by a 'cut and paste' mechanism. First, the monomeric transposase binds the 19 bp inverted DNA repeats flanking the transposon. Then, dimerization of the DNA- bound transposase creates a synaptic DNA complex. After nicking of the first DNA strand, excision of the transposon proceeds through a series of intermediates. The transposase then mediates the insertion of the transposon at a new site by strand transfer. The activity of the wild- type tran
   3699..4287    -  rep_origin     ori: high-copy-number ColE1/pMB1/pBR322/pUC origin of replication
   4403..4686    +  misc_feature   cer region: ColE1-derived recombination site that helps to maintain plasmids as monomers
>Addgene plasmid #236842 | pN [Nluc/MCS/CMV/Neo] Vector | depositor full sequence | sequence record 470887 | pN [Nluc/MCS/CMV/Neo] Vector sequence 4739 bps
TCAATATTGGCCATTAGCCATATTATTCATTGGTTATATAGCATAAATCAATATTGGCTATTGGCCATTG
CATACGTTGTATCTATATCATAATATGTACATTTATATTGGCTCATGTCCAATATGACCGCCATGTTGGC
ATTGATTATTGACTAGTTATTAATAGTAATCAATTACGGGGTCATTAGTTCATAGCCCATATATGGAGTT
CCGCGTTACATAACTTACGGTAAATGGCCCGCCTGGCTGACCGCCCAACGACCCCCGCCCATTGACGTCA
ATAATGACGTATGTTCCCATAGTAACGCCAATAGGGACTTTCCATTGACGTCAATGGGTGGAGTATTTAC
GGTAAACTGCCCACTTGGCAGTACATCAAGTGTATCATATGCCAAGTCCGCCCCCTATTGACGTCAATGA
CGGTAAATGGCCCGCCTGGCATTATGCCCAGTACATGACCTTACGGGACTTTCCTACTTGGCAGTACATC
TACGTATTAGTCATCGCTATTACCATGGTGATGCGGTTTTGGCAGTACACCAATGGGCGTGGATAGCGGT
TTGACTCACGGGGATTTCCAAGTCTCCACCCCATTGACGTCAATGGGAGTTTGTTTTGGCACCAAAATCA
ACGGGACTTTCCAAAATGTCGTAATAACCCCGCCCCGTTGACGCAAATGGGCGGTAGGCGTGTACGGTGG
GAGGTCTATATAAGCAGAGCTGGTTTAGTGAACCGTCAGATCACTAGAAGCTTTATTGCGGTAGTTTATC
ACAGTTAAATTGCTAACGCAGTCAGTGCTTCTGACACAACAGTCTCGAACTTAAGCTGCAGAAGTTGGTC
GTGAGGCACTGGGCAGGTAAGTATCAAGGTTACAAGACAGGTTTAAGGAGACCAATAGAAACTGGGCTTG
TCGAGACAGAGAAGACTCTTGCGTTTCTGATAGGCACCTATTGGTCTTACTGACATCCACTTTGCCTTTC
TCTCCACAGGTGTCCACTCCCAGTTCAATTACAGCTCTTAAGGCTAGAGTATTAATACGACTCACTATAG
GGCTAGCGCTCACCATGGTCTTCACACTCGAAGATTTCGTTGGGGACTGGCGACAGACAGCCGGCTACAA
CCTGGACCAAGTCCTTGAACAGGGAGGTGTGTCCAGTTTGTTTCAGAATCTCGGGGTGTCCGTAACTCCG
ATCCAAAGGATTGTCCTGAGCGGTGAAAATGGGCTGAAGATCGACATCCATGTCATCATCCCGTATGAAG
GTCTGAGCGGCGACCAAATGGGCCAGATCGAAAAAATTTTTAAGGTGGTGTACCCTGTGGATGATCATCA
CTTTAAGGTGATCCTGCACTATGGCACACTGGTAATCGACGGGGTTACGCCGAACATGATCGACTATTTC
GGACGGCCGTATGAAGGCATCGCCGTGTTCGACGGCAAAAAGATCACTGTAACAGGGACCCTGTGGAACG
GCAACAAAATTATCGACGAGCGCCTGATCAACCCCGACGGCTCCCTGCTGTTCCGAGTAACCATCAACGG
AGTGACCGGCTGGCGGCTGTGCGAACGCATTCTGGCGGGCTCGAGCGGCGCGATCGCTTCCGAATTCAGA
GCTCAACCGCGGATATCTAGATTTGGGCCCAATTCCTGCAGGATTTTGCGGCCGCTTGCTGAGTTGGCTG
CTGCCACCGCTGAGCAATAACTAGCATAACCCCTTGGCCGCTTCGAGCAGACATGATAAGATACATTGAT
GAGTTTGGACAAACCACAACTAGAATGCAGTGAAAAAAATGCTTTATTTGTGAAATTTGTGATGCTATTG
CTTTATTTGTAACCATTATAAGCTGCAATAAACAAGTTAACAACAACAATTGCATTCATTTTATGTTTCA
GGTTCAGGGGGAGATGTGGGAGGTTTTTTTAAGCAAGTAAAACCTCTACAAATGTGGTAAAATCGAATTT
TAACAAAATATTAACGCTTACAATTTCCTGATGCGGTATTTTCTCCTTACGCATCTGTGCGGTATTTCAC
ACCGCATACGCGGATCTGCGCAGCACCATGGCCTGAAATAACCTCTGAAAGAGGAACTTGGTTAGGTACC
TTCTGAGGCGGAAAGAACCAGCTGTGGAATGTGTGTCAGTTAGGGTGTGGAAAGTCCCCAGGCTCCCCAG
CAGGCAGAAGTATGCAAAGCATGCATCTCAATTAGTCAGCAACCAGGTGTGGAAAGTCCCCAGGCTCCCC
AGCAGGCAGAAGTATGCAAAGCATGCATCTCAATTAGTCAGCAACCATAGTCCCGCCCCTAACTCCGCCC
ATCCCGCCCCTAACTCCGCCCAGTTCCGCCCATTCTCCGCCCCATGGCTGACTAATTTTTTTTATTTATG
CAGAGGCCGAGGCCGCCTCGGCCTCTGAGCTATTCCAGAAGTAGTGAGGAGGCTTTTTTGGAGGCCTAGG
CTTTTGCAAAAAGCTTAATTAACTGTTGACAATTAATCATCGGCATAGTATATCGGCATAGTATAATACG
ACAAGGTGAGGAACTAAACCCAGGAGGCAGATCATGATTGAACAAGATGGATTGCACGCAGGTTCTCCGG
CCGCTTGGGTGGAGAGGCTATTCGGCTATGACTGGGCACAACAGACAATCGGCTGCTCTGATGCCGCCGT
GTTCCGGCTGTCAGCGCAGGGGCGCCCGGTTCTTTTTGTCAAGACCGACCTGTCCGGTGCCCTGAATGAA
CTGCAGGACGAGGCAGCGCGGCTATCGTGGCTGGCCACGACGGGCGTTCCTTGCGCAGCTGTGCTCGACG
TTGTCACTGAAGCGGGAAGGGACTGGCTGCTATTGGGCGAAGTGCCGGGGCAGGATCTCCTGTCATCTCA
CCTTGCTCCTGCCGAGAAAGTATCCATCATGGCTGATGCAATGCGGCGGCTGCATACGCTTGATCCGGCT
ACCTGCCCATTCGACCACCAAGCGAAACATCGCATCGAGCGAGCACGTACTCGGATGGAAGCCGGTCTTG
TCGATCAGGATGATCTGGACGAAGAGCATCAGGGGCTCGCGCCAGCCGAACTGTTCGCCAGGCTCAAGGC
GCGCATGCCCGACGGCGAGGATCTCGTCGTGACCCATGGCGATGCCTGCTTGCCGAATATCATGGTGGAA
AATGGCCGCTTTTCTGGATTCATCGACTGTGGCCGGCTGGGTGTGGCGGACCGCTATCAGGACATAGCGT
TGGCTACCCGTGATATTGCTGAAGAGCTTGGCGGCGAATGGGCTGACCGCTTCCTCGTGCTTTACGGTAT
CGCCGCTCCCGATTCGCAGCGCATCGCCTTCTATCGCCTTCTTGACGAGTTCTTCTGAGCGGGACTCTGG
GGTTCGAAATGACCGACCAAGCGACGCCCAACCTGCCATCACGATGGCCGCAATAAAATATCTTTATTTT
CATTACATCTGTGTGTTGGTTTTTTGTGTGAATCGATAGCGATAAGGATCCTCTTTGCGCTTGCGTTTTC
CCTTGTCCAGATAGCCCAGTAGCTGACATTCATCCGGGGTCAGCACCGTTTCTGCGGACTGGCTTTCTAC
CCGGTATCAGCTCACTCAAAGGCGGTAATACGGTTATCCACAGAATCAGGGGATAACGCAGGAAAGAACA
TGTGAGCAAAAGGCCAGCAAAAGGCCAGGAACCGTAAAAAGGCCGCGTTGCTGGCGTTTTTCCATAGGCT
CCGCCCCCCTGACGAGCATCACAAAAATCGACGCTCAAGTCAGAGGTGGCGAAACCCGACAGGACTATAA
AGATACCAGGCGTTTCCCCCTGGAAGCTCCCTCGTGCGCTCTCCTGTTCCGACCCTGCCGCTTACCGGAT
ACCTGTCCGCCTTTCTCCCTTCGGGAAGCGTGGCGCTTTCTCATAGCTCACGCTGTAGGTATCTCAGTTC
GGTGTAGGTCGTTCGCTCCAAGCTGGGCTGTGTGCACGAACCCCCCGTTCAGCCCGACCGCTGCGCCTTA
TCCGGTAACTATCGTCTTGAGTCCAACCCGGTAAGACACGACTTATCGCCACTGGCAGCAGCCACTGGTA
ACAGGATTAGCAGAGCGAGGTATGTAGGCGGTGCTACAGAGTTCTTGAAGTGGTGGCCTAACTACGGCTA
CACTAGAAGGACAGTATTTGGTATCTGCGCTCTGCTGAAGCCAGTTACCTTCGGAAAAAGAGTTGGTAGC
TCTTGATCCGGCAAACAAACCACCGCTGGTAGCGGTGGTTTTTTTGTTTGCAAGCAGCAGATTACGCGCA
GAAAAAAAGGATTTCAAGAAGATCCTTTGATCTTTTCTACGGGGTCTGACGCTCAGTGGAACGAAAACTC
ACGTTAAGGGATTTTGGTCATGAGATTATCAAAAAGGATCTTCACCTAGATCCTTTTATAGTCCGGAAAT
ACAGGAACGCACGCTGGATGGCCCTTCGCTGGGATGGTGAAACCATGAAAAATGGCAGCTTCAGTGGATT
AAGTGGGGGTAATGTGGCCTGTACCCTCTGGTTGCATAGGTATTCATACGGTTAAAATTTATCAGGCGCG
ATTGCGGCAGTTTTTCGGGTGGTTTGTTGCCATTTTTACCTGTCTGCTGCCGTGATCGCGCTGAACGCGT
TTTAGCGGTGCGTACAATTAAGGGATTATGGTAAATCCACTTACTGTCTGCCCTCGTAGCCATCGAGATA
AACCGCAGTACTCCGGCCACGATGCGTCCGGCGTAGAGGATCGAGATCT
