Features (pLannotate 1.2.2; 14 found; start..end, strand, type, name):
    652..1009    -  promoter       SV40 promoter: SV40 enhancer and early promoter
   1046..1177    +  CDS            LT_SV40 (fragment): Experimental evidence at protein level: Swiss-Prot protein existence level 1. Isoform 17kT antigen targets host RBL2 for degradation and promotes cell proliferation. Transactivates host cyclin A promoter through its J domain. From Simian virus 40 (SV40).
   1203..1324    +  polyA_signal   SV40 poly(A) signal: SV40 polyadenylation signal
   1376..1486    -  CDS            ODC1 (fragment): DCOR_HUMAN - Experimental evidence at protein level: Swiss-Prot protein existence level 1. Catalyzes the first and rate-limiting step of polyamine biosynthesis that converts ornithine into putrescine, which is the precursor for the polyamines, spermidine and spermine. Polyamines are essential for cell proliferation and are implicated in cellular processes, ranging from DNA replication to apoptosis. From Homo sapiens (Human).
   1499..2011    -  CDS            Nluc: NanoLuc® luciferase human codon-optimized
   2044..2075    -  promoter       minP: minimal TATA-box promoter with low basal activity
   2193..2284    -  misc_feature   pause site: RNA polymerase II transcriptional pause signal from the human α2 globin gene
   2298..2346    -  polyA_signal   poly(A) signal: synthetic polyadenylation signal
   2409..2450    +  promoter       AmpR promoter (fragment): bla
   2451..3311    +  CDS            AmpR: β-lactamase confers resistance to ampicillin, carbenicillin, and related antibiotics
   3511..4099    +  rep_origin     ori: high-copy-number ColE1/pMB1/pBR322/pUC origin of replication
   4279..4410    -  CDS            TcR (fragment): tetracycline efflux protein; tet; confers resistance to tetracycline
   4426..4474    -  polyA_signal   poly(A) signal: synthetic polyadenylation signal
   4498..621     -  CDS            HygR (across the origin): hygromycin B phosphotransferase confers resistance to hygromycin
>Addgene plasmid #236842 | pN [Nluc/MCS/CMV/Neo] Vector | addgene full sequence | sequence record 472861 | Addgene NGS Result
GTCGGTCAGGACGTTGTTGCTGCCGAAGTCGGCATGGACGAGGTGGCGCACCTCGGGACAGTCTTCGGCC
CACAGCATCAGTTCGTCCAGGGCTTGAGCTACGCTGGCGGACACGGTGTCGTCCATCACGGTCTGCCAGT
GGTAGACATGGGGATCAGCAATGGCGCAAATGAAATCCCGCCAGGTTGTGTACTGGCCGATGCCTTGGGG
CCCGAATGGGCCGAAGCCGCTGGTTTGACTGAGGTCGGCGGCGGCAATAGCATCCATAGCTTCGGCGACA
GGCTGTAACACAGCAGGCAGCTCTGTTTCGGGGAGGTCTTGGAGAGTAACGCCTTGGGCGCGTCTACTGA
TGCAGTATGTCAGGCTCTCGCTGAACTCGCCGATGTCCAACACTTCGGGGATGGGTAGTGCAGCGCTGGC
GAAGTGGCGGTACACGTAGCGGTCTTTGTAGAAGCCATCAGCGCAGCTATTCACCCGCAGTACATAGCCG
CGTCCGCCGACATCGAAGCTGAAGGCTCGGCTCTCTTCGCCCTCCGACAACTGCATCAGGTCGCTCACAC
TGTCGAACTTCTCGATGAGAAATTTTTCAACGCTGGTAGCGGTGAGTTCGGGCTTCTTCATGGTGGCGCT
AGTGTCAGAAGAATCGAGCTTTTTGCAAAAGCCTAGGCCTCCAAAAAAGCCTCCTCACTACTTCTGGAAT
AGCTCAGAGGCAGAGGCGGCCTCGGCCTCTGCATAAATAAAAAAAATTAGTCAGCCATGGGGCGGAGAAT
GGGCGGAACTGGGCGGAGTTAGGGGCGGGATGGGCGGAGTTAGGGGCGGGACTATGGTTGCTGACTAATT
GAGATGCATGCTTTGCATACTTCTGCCTGCTGGGGAGCCTGGGGACTTTCCACACCTGGTTGCTGACTAA
TTGAGATGCATGCTTTGCATACTTCTGCCTGCTGGGGAGCCTGGGGACTTTCCACACCCTAACTGACACA
CATTCCACAGCTGGTTCTTTCCGCCTCAGAAGGTAGCTAACCAAGTTCCTCTTTCAGAGGTTATTTCAGG
CCATGGTGCTGCGCAGATCAGCGGAAGAGCGCCCAATACGCAAACGGATCCTTATCGATTTTACCACATT
TGTAGAGGTTTTACTTGCTTTAAAAAACCTCCCACACCTCCCCCTGAACCTGAAACATAAAATGAATGCA
ATTGTTGTTGTTAACTTGTTTATTGCAGCTTATAATGGTTACAAATAAAGCAATAGCATCACAAATTTCA
CAAATAAAGCATTTTTTTCACTGCATTCTAGTTGTGGTTTGTCCAAACTCATCAATGTATCTTATCATGT
CTGCTCGAAGCGGCCGGCCGCCCCGACTCTAGAGTCGCGGCCTTAGACGTTGATGCGAGCTGAAGCACAA
GCGGCTGGGTGCCGGTCCATACCGCTTTCTTGTGCGCAGGACATAGGCAATGTACCGGCGGCTTGCTCTT
CAACCTCAGGCGGAAAGCCGTGAGAATTCGCCAGAATGCGTTCGCACAGCCGCCAGCCGGTCACTCCGTT
GATGGTTACTCGGAACAGCAGGGAGCCGTCGGGGTTGATCAGGCGCTCGTCGATAATTTTGTTGCCGTTC
CACAGGGTCCCTGTTACAGTGATCTTTTTGCCGTCGAACACGGCGATGCCTTCATACGGCCGTCCGAAAT
AGTCGATCATGTTCGGCGTAACCCCGTCGATTACCAGTGTGCCATAGTGCAGGATCACCTTAAAGTGATG
ATCATCCACAGGGTACACCACCTTAAAAATTTTTTCGATCTGGCCCATTTGGTCGCCGCTCAGACCTTCA
TACGGGATGATGACATGGATGTCGATCTTCAGCCCATTTTCACCGCTCAGGACAATCCTTTGGATCGGAG
TTACGGACACCCCGAGATTCTGAAACAAACTGGACACACCTCCCTGTTCAAGGACTTGGTCCAGGTTGTA
GCCGGCTGTCTGTCGCCAGTCCCCAACGAAATCTTCGAGTGTGAAGACCATGGTGGCTTTACCAACAGTA
CCGGATTGCCAAGCTGGAAGTCGAGCTTCCATTATATACCCTCTAGTGTCTAAGCTTCGAGGGGAAAGTG
AAACTAGGGAAAGTGAAACTAGGGAAAGTGAAACTAGGGAAAGTGAAACTAGGGAAAGTGAAACTAGAGC
TCAGGTACCGGCCAGTTAGGCCAGAGAAATGTTCTGGCACCTGCACTTGCACTGGGGACAGCCTATTTTG
CTAGTTTGTTTTGTTTCGTTTTGTTTTGATGGAGAGCGTATGTTAGTACTATCGATTCACACAAAAAACC
AACACACAGATGTAATGAAAATAAAGATATTTTATTGCGGCCTGTCCAATACCTCCCGTACCTTAATATT
ACTTACTTATCCTTGAGAGACGTACTAGTAACCCTGATAAATGCTTCAATAATATTGAAAAAGGACGAGT
ATGAGCATCCAACATTTTCGTGTCGCACTCATTCCCTTCTTTGCGGCATTTTGCTTGCCTGTTTTTGCAC
ACCCCGAAACGCTGGTGAAAGTAAAAGATGCTGAAGATCAACTGGGTGCAAGAGTGGGCTATATCGAACT
GGATCTCAATAGCGGCAAGATCCTTGAGTCTTTCCGCCCCGAAGAACGATTCCCGATGATGAGCACTTTC
AAAGTACTGCTATGTGGCGCGGTGTTGTCCCGTATAGACGCCGGGCAAGAGCAGCTTGGTCGCCGTATAC
ACTACTCACAAAACGACTTGGTTGAGTACTCGCCGGTCACGGAAAAGCATCTTACGGATGGCATGACGGT
AAGAGAATTGTGTAGTGCTGCCATTACCATGAGCGACAACACCGCGGCCAACTTACTTCTGACAACGATC
GGAGGCCCTAAGGAGCTGACTGCATTTCTTCATAATATGGGTGATCATGTGACCCGGCTTGACCGCTGGG
AACCAGAGTTGAACGAAGCCATACCGAACGACGAGCGTGATACCACGATGCCAGTAGCAATGGCCACAAC
TCTTCGGAAACTACTCACTGGCGAACTTCTTACTCTAGCATCACGACAGCAGCTCATAGACTGGATGGAG
GCGGACAAAGTAGCAGGACCACTTCTTCGCTCGGCCCTCCCTGCTGGCTGGTTCATTGCTGACAAATCGG
GGGCCGGTGAACGCGGCTCTCGCGGCATCATTGCTGCGCTGGGGCCTGATGGTAAGCCCTCACGAATCGT
AGTGATCTACACGACGGGGAGTCAGGCCACTATGGACGAACGAAATAGGCAGATCGCTGAGATCGGTGCC
TCACTGATCAAGCACTGGTAACCACTGCAGTGGTTTAGCATTTGCGGCCGCTGTCAGACCAAGTTTACTC
ATATATACTTTAGATTGATTTAAAACTTCATTTTTAATTTAAAAGGATCTAGGTGAAGATCCTTTTTGAT
AATCTCATGACCAAAATCCCTTAACGTGAGTTTTCGTTCCACTGAGCGTCAGACCCCGTAGAAAAGATCA
AAGGATCTTCTTGAGATCCTTTTTTTCTGCGCGTAATCTGCTGCTTGCAAACAAAAAAACCACCGCTACC
AGCGGTGGTTTGTTTGCCGGATCAAGAGCTACCAACTCTTTTTCCGAAGGTAACTGGCTTCAGCAGAGCG
CAGATACCAAATACTGTTCTTCTAGTGTAGCCGTAGTTAGGCCACCACTTCAAGAACTCTGTAGCACCGC
CTACATACCTCGCTCTGCTAATCCTGTTACCAGTGGCTGCTGCCAGTGGCGATAAGTCGTGTCTTACCGG
GTTGGACTCAAGACGATAGTTACCGGATAAGGCGCAGCGGTCGGGCTGAACGGGGGGTTCGTGCACACAG
CCCAGCTTGGAGCGAACGACCTACACCGAACTGAGATACCTACAGCGTGAGCTATGAGAAAGCGCCACGC
TTCCCGAAGGGAGAAAGGCGGACAGGTATCCGGTAAGCGGCAGGGTCGGAACAGGAGAGCGCACGAGGGA
GCTTCCAGGGGGAAACGCCTGGTATCTTTATAGTCCTGTCGGGTTTCGCCACCTCTGACTTGAGCGTCGA
TTTTTGTGATGCTCGTCAGGGGGGCGGAGCCTATGGAAAAACGCCAGCAACGCGGCCTTTTTACGGTTCC
TGGCCTTTTGCTGGCCTTTTGCTCACATGTTCTTTCCTGCGTTATCCCCTGATTCTGTGGATAACCGTAT
TACCGCCTTTGAGTGAGCTGATACCGCTCGCCGCAGCCGAACGACCGAGCGCAGCGAGTCAGTGAGCGAG
GAAGCGGAAGAGCGCTGCCGGCACCTGTCCTACGAGTTGCATGATAAAGAAGACAGTCATAAGTGCGGCG
ACGATAGTCATGCCCCGCGCCCACCGGAAGGAGCTGACTGGGTTGAAGGCTCTCAAGGGCATCGGTCGAC
AGCATCTAGTTCGAACACACAAAAAACCAACACACAGATGTAATGAAAATAAAGATATTTTATTGCGGCC
ATGACCGGTTCTAGAGTTTAAACTCGACCTACCTCCTTAGCGCGCGGTCGTGTACTGGGCCGGCGGTTGC
CGCTGTCGGCCAGCACCTCGACGCAGCCGTCGGTCCATACGGCTGCGCTCCGGCGAGCGATTTGTGTGCG
ACCGACGGTGCCGGCCCCGCTGCGGACGATGGCATCGCAGCGGCCTTGAGCCCAGGCAGCATCGTCGAAG
TTGCCGTCCACGAGGCTCTGGTAGAGCTGATCCAGGCCGATGCGCAGCATGTAGGCTCGCAGACGAGGGC
TGCCGGCCAGCTCGGGATGCCGGCGCTCGAAGTAGCGAGTCTGCTGCTCCATGCAAGCCAGCCAGGGCCG
CCAGAAGAAGATGTTGGCCACCTCGTACTGACTGTCCCCGAACATAGCTTCGGACCAGTCGATTACGGCG
GTGATGCGGCCGTT
